Addgene plasmid #215914: pcDNA.5.1-FHS-TNRC6A-FL-S1616D/S1691D
Purpose: Expression of full-length TNRC6A with S1616D/S1691D mutation
Depositing lab: Kumiko Ui-Tei. Depositing organization: The University of Tokyo. Publication: Identification of Phosphorylated Amino Acids in Human TNRC6A C-Terminal Region and Their Effects on the Interaction with the CCR4-NOT Complex. Munakata F, Suzawa M, Ui-Tei K. Genes (Basel). 2021 Feb 13;12(2):271. doi: 10.3390/genes12020271. PubMed 33668648.
Backbone
  Vector backbone: pcDNA5/FRT/TO
  Vector type: Mammalian Expression
Growth in bacteria
  Bacterial resistance: Ampicillin, 100 μg/mL
  Growth temperature: 37°C
  Growth strain: DH5alpha
  Copy number: High Copy
Gene/Insert
  Gene/Insert name: TNRC6A
  Species: H. sapiens (human)
  Mutation: Full length of TNRC6A, S1616D, S1691D
  Entrez Gene: TNRC6A (a.k.a. CAGH26, FAME6, GW1, GW182, TNRC6)
  Tag / fusion protein: Flag-HA-SBP (N terminal on insert)
  Cloning method: Restriction Enzyme; 5′ cloning site Unknown (unknown if destroyed)
Terms and licenses: Academic/Nonprofit Terms; Industry Terms: Not Available to Industry
How to cite: pcDNA.5.1-FHS-TNRC6A-FL-S1616D/S1691D was a gift from Kumiko Ui-Tei (Addgene plasmid # 215914 ; http://n2t.net/addgene:215914 ; RRID:Addgene_215914)
