[The description below was written by a language model from this plasmid's Addgene catalogue record and pLannotate feature annotations shown in this document.]
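Description:
pcDNA.5.1-FHS-TNRC6A-FL-S1616D/S1691D is a mammalian expression plasmid of about 10.5 kb built on the pcDNA5/FRT/TO backbone. It is propagated in E. coli through a high-copy ColE1/pUC-type origin and selected with ampicillin via the β-lactamase gene and its own promoter. The annotated sequence also shows small backbone remnants (partial f1 ori, lac promoter/operator region, a bom fragment) that play no role in expression.

The payload is full-length human TNRC6A (GW182), a scaffold protein of the miRNA/siRNA silencing machinery that bridges Argonaute proteins to the CCR4-NOT and PAN deadenylase complexes. The coding sequence carries two serine-to-aspartate substitutions, S1616D and S1691D; such changes are commonly used to mimic phosphorylation, which fits the associated study of phosphorylated residues in the TNRC6A C-terminal region and their effect on CCR4-NOT binding. An N-terminal Flag-HA-SBP tag allows antibody detection and immunoprecipitation through the two epitopes, and affinity capture on streptavidin through the SBP peptide.

Transcription is driven by the CMV immediate-early enhancer/promoter and terminated by the bGH polyadenylation signal. Two short tet operator-like matches sit directly downstream of the promoter, consistent with the tetracycline-regulatable design of this backbone: expression is constitutive in ordinary cells and repressible or inducible in cells that supply Tet repressor. Downstream, an FRT site directly precedes a hygromycin resistance gene with an SV40 poly(A) signal and no complete annotated promoter of its own. This arrangement permits FLP-mediated integration into a host line with a matching genomic FRT site, which activates hygromycin selection. The plasmid therefore suits either transient transfection or generation of isogenic stable lines.
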