Features (pLannotate 1.2.2; 27 found; start..end, strand, type, name):
     28..80      -  misc_feature   bom (fragment): basis of mobility region from pBR322
    235..614     +  enhancer       CMV enhancer: human cytomegalovirus immediate early enhancer
    615..818     +  promoter       CMV promoter: human cytomegalovirus (CMV) immediate early promoter
    820..839     +  promoter       PLtetO-1 promoter (fragment): modified phage lambda PL promoter with tet operator sites (Lutz and Bujard, 1997)
    841..860     +  promoter       PLtetO-1 promoter (fragment): modified phage lambda PL promoter with tet operator sites (Lutz and Bujard, 1997)
    868..901     +  promoter       TRE3GV promoter (fragment): 3rd-generation Tet-responsive promoter that can be activated by binding of Tet-On® 3G, optimized for retroviral and lentiviral vectors
    971..990     +  misc_feature   MCS (fragment): pBluescript multiple cloning site
    998..1021    +  CDS            3xFLAG (fragment): three tandem FLAG® epitope tags
   1022..1049    +  CDS            3xHA (fragment): three tandem HA epitope tags
   1052..1165    +  CDS            SBP: streptavidin-binding peptide selected from a peptide library; binds streptavidin with nanomolar affinity (Keefe et al., 2001)
   1181..6307    +  CDS            TNRC6A (fragment): TNR6A_HUMAN - Also known as CAGH26, KIAA1460, TNRC6. Experimental evidence at protein level: Swiss-Prot protein existence level 1. Plays a role in RNA-mediated gene silencing by both micro- RNAs (miRNAs) and short interfering RNAs (siRNAs). Required for miRNA- dependent repression of translation and for siRNA-dependent endonucleolytic cleavage of complementary mRNAs by argonaute family proteins. As a scaffolding protein, associates with argonaute proteins bound to partially complementary mRNAs, and can simultaneously recruit CCR4-NOT and PAN deadenylase complexes. From Homo sapiens (Human).
   6316..6363    +  misc_feature   MCS (fragment): pBluescript multiple cloning site
   6403..6421    -  promoter       T7 promoter: promoter for bacteriophage T7 RNA polymerase
   6454..6678    +  polyA_signal   bGH poly(A) signal: bovine growth hormone polyadenylation signal
   6682..6703    +  promoter       SV40 promoter (fragment): SV40 enhancer and early promoter
   6724..6957    +  rep_origin     f1 ori (fragment) (sequence partly withheld): f1 bacteriophage origin of replication; arrow indicates direction of (+) strand synthesis
   6962..7009    +  protein_bind   FRT: FLP-mediated recombination occurs in the 8-bp core sequence TCTAGAAA (Turan and Bode, 2011). FLP recombinase from the Saccharomyces cerevisiae 2μ plasmid
   7017..8039    +  CDS            HygR: aminoglycoside phosphotransferase from E. coli; aph(4)-Ia; confers resistance to hygromycin
   8049..8174    +  CDS            ble (fragment): BLE_KLEPN - Experimental evidence at protein level: Swiss-Prot protein existence level 1. Binding protein with a strong affinity to the bleomycin family of antibiotics. Binds to CL990; an antimitotic-antibiotic compound. From Klebsiella pneumoniae.
   8169..8290    +  polyA_signal   SV40 poly(A) signal: SV40 polyadenylation signal
   8363..8379    -  protein_bind   lac operator: The lac repressor binds to the lac operator to inhibit transcription in E. coli. This inhibition can be relieved by adding lactose or isopropyl-β-D-thiogalactopyranoside (IPTG). lac repressor encoded by lacI
   8387..8417    -  promoter       lac promoter: promoter for the E. coli lac operon
   8432..8453    -  protein_bind   CAP binding site: CAP binding activates transcription in the presence of cAMP. E. coli catabolite activator protein
   8466..8558    -  CDS            lacI (fragment): lac repressor; lacI; The lac repressor binds to the lac operator to inhibit transcription in E. coli. This inhibition can be relieved by adding lactose or isopropyl-β-D-thiogalactopyranoside (IPTG).
   8741..9329    -  rep_origin     ori: high-copy-number ColE1/pMB1/pBR322/pUC origin of replication
   9500..10360   -  CDS            AmpR: β-lactamase; bla; confers resistance to ampicillin, carbenicillin, and related antibiotics
  10361..10465   -  promoter       AmpR promoter: bla
>Addgene plasmid #215914 | pcDNA.5.1-FHS-TNRC6A-FL-S1616D/S1691D | addgene full sequence | sequence record 443756 | Addgene NGS Result
GACGGATCGGGAGATCTCCCGATCCCCTATGGTGCACTCTCAGTACAATCTGCTCTGATGCCGCATAGTT
AAGCCAGTATCTGCTCCCTGCTTGTGTGTTGGAGGTCGCTGAGTAGTGCGCGAGCAAAATTTAAGCTACA
ACAAGGCAAGGCTTGACCGACAATTGCATGAAGAATCTGCTTAGGGTTAGGCGTTTTGCGCTGCTTCGCG
ATGTACGGGCCAGATATACGCGTTGACATTGATTATTGACTAGTTATTAATAGTAATCAATTACGGGGTC
ATTAGTTCATAGCCCATATATGGAGTTCCGCGTTACATAACTTACGGTAAATGGCCCGCCTGGCTGACCG
CCCAACGACCCCCGCCCATTGACGTCAATAATGACGTATGTTCCCATAGTAACGCCAATAGGGACTTTCC
ATTGACGTCAATGGGTGGAGTATTTACGGTAAACTGCCCACTTGGCAGTACATCAAGTGTATCATATGCC
AAGTACGCCCCCTATTGACGTCAATGACGGTAAATGGCCCGCCTGGCATTATGCCCAGTACATGACCTTA
TGGGACTTTCCTACTTGGCAGTACATCTACGTATTAGTCATCGCTATTACCATGGTGATGCGGTTTTGGC
AGTACATCAATGGGCGTGGATAGCGGTTTGACTCACGGGGATTTCCAAGTCTCCACCCCATTGACGTCAA
TGGGAGTTTGTTTTGGCACCAAAATCAACGGGACTTTCCAAAATGTCGTAACAACTCCGCCCCATTGACG
CAAATGGGCGGTAGGCGTGTACGGTGGGAGGTCTATATAAGCAGAGCTCTCCCTATCAGTGATAGAGATC
TCCCTATCAGTGATAGAGATCGTCGACGAGCTCGTTTAGTGAACCGTCAGATCGCCTGGAGACGCCATCC
ACGCTGTTTTGACCTCCATAGAAGACACCGGGACCGATCCAGCCTCCGGACTCTAGCGTTTCCACCGCGG
TGGCGGCCGCCACCATGGATTACAAGGATGACGACGATAAGTACCCATACGATGTTCCAGATTACGCTTC
TATGGACGAGAAGACCACCGGCTGGCGGGGCGGCCACGTGGTGGAGGGCCTGGCCGGCGAGCTGGAGCAG
CTGCGGGCCAGGCTGGAGCACCACCCTCAGGGCCAGCGGGAGCCCTGCCCGGGCGGATCCATGGATGCTG
ATTCTGCCTCCAGTTCTGAATCAGAGAGAAACATCACTATCATGGCTTCAGGGAACACAGGTGGTGAAAA
AGATGGCCTTCGGAATAGCACTGGACTTGGTTCCCAAAACAAGTTTGTAGTTGGTAGCAGCAGCAATAAT
GTGGGCCATGGAAGTAGTACTGGGCCATGGGGTTTTTCCCATGGAGCCATAATAAGCACATGTCAGGTCT
CTGTGGATGCTCCTGAAAGCAAATCTGAAAGTAGCAACAATAGAATGAATGCTTGGGGCACTGTAAGTTC
TTCATCAAATGGAGGGTTAAATCCAAGCACTTTGAATTCAGCTAGCAACCATGGTGCCTGGCCAGTATTA
GAGAACAATGGACTTGCCCTAAAAGGGCCTGTAGGGAGTGGTAGTTCTGGCATTAATATTCAGTGCAGTA
CTATAGGCCAGATGCCTAACAATCAGAGTATTAACTCTAAAGTGAGTGGTGGTTCTACCCATGGTACCTG
GGGAAGCCTTCAGGAAACTTGTGAATCTGAAGTAAGTGGTACACAGAAGGTTTCATTCAGTGGTCAACCT
CAAAATATTACCACTGAAATGACTGGACCAAATAACACTACTAACTTTATGACCTCTAGTTTACCAAACT
CCGGTTCAGTGCAGAATAATGAGCTGCCTAGTAGTAACACAGGGGCCTGGCGTGTGAGCACAATGAATCA
TCCTCAGATGCAGGCTCCATCAGGTATGAATGGCACTTCCCTTTCTCACCTTAGCAATGGAGAGTCAAAA
AGTGGAGGCTCTTATGGTACTACATGGGGTGCCTATGGTTCTAATTACTCTGGAGACAAATGTTCAGGCC
CTAATGGCCAAGCTAATGGTGACACTGTGAATGCAACTCTAATGCAGCCTGGCGTAAATGGTCCTATGGG
CACTAACTTTCAAGTTAACACAAACAAAGGAGGTGGTGTGTGGGAATCTGGTGCAGCAAACTCCCAGAGT
ACATCATGGGGAAGTGGAAATGGCGCAAATTCTGGAGGAAGTCGAAGAGGATGGGGAACCCCTGCACAAA
ACACTGGCACTAATTTACCCAGCGTTGAGTGGAACAAACTGCCTAGCAATCAGCATTCCAATGATAGTGC
AAATGGCAATGGTAAGACGTTTACAAATGGATGGAAATCTACTGAGGAAGAGGATCAGGGTTCTGCCACA
TCTCAGACAAATGAGCAAAGCAGTGTGTGGGCCAAAACAGGAGGTACAGTGGAGAGCGATGGTAGTACAG
AAAGCACTGGACGCCTTGAGGAAAAAGGAACTGGGGAAAGTCAGAGTAGAGACAGAAGAAAAATTGATCA
GCACACATTACTCCAAAGCATTGTAAACAGAACTGACTTAGATCCACGTGTCCTGTCCAACTCTGGTTGG
GGACAGACTCCTATTAAGCAGAATACTGCCTGGGATACAGAAACATCACCTAGAGGGGAACGAAAGACTG
ACAATGGGACAGAGGCCTGGGGAAGCTCTGCAACACAGACTTTTAACTCAGGGGCATGTATAGATAAGAC
TAGCCCTAATGGTAATGATACCTCATCTGTATCAGGGTGGGGCGATCCCAAACCTGCTCTGAGGTGGGGA
GATTCCAAAGGCTCAAACTGCCAGGGGGGGTGGGAAGATGATTCTGCTGCTACAGGAATGGTCAAGAGCA
ATCAGTGGGGGAATTGCAAAGAGGAGAAGGCTGCATGGAATGACTCGCAAAAGAATAAACAGGGATGGGG
TGATGGACAAAAATCAAGCCAAGGGTGGTCTGTTTCTGCCAGTGATAACTGGGGAGAAACTTCAAGGAAT
AACCATTGGGGTGAGGCCAATAAGAAATCCAGCTCAGGAGGTAGTGACAGTGACAGGTCCGTTTCCGGTT
GGAACGAACTTGGTAAAACTAGTTCTTTCACTTGGGGAAACAACATAAATCCAAATAATTCATCAGGATG
GGATGAATCTTCTAAACCTACTCCTTCCCAGGGATGGGGAGACCCTCCAAAGTCTAATCAGTCTCTAGGT
TGGGGAGATTCGTCAAAGCCAGTCAGCTCTCCAGACTGGAACAAGCAACAAGACATTGTTGGATCTTGGG
GAATCCCACCAGCTACAGGCAAACCTCCTGGTACAGGCTGGCTGGGGGGACCTATACCAGCCCCAGCAAA
AGAAGAAGAACCCACAGGCTGGGAGGAACCATCCCCAGAATCTATACGTCGCAAAATGGAGATTGATGAT
GGAACTTCAGCTTGGGGAGATCCAAGCAAATACAACTACAAAAATGTGAACATGTGGAACAAAAACGTCC
CAAATGGCAACAGCCGTTCAGACCAGCAAGCACAGGTACATCAGCTGCTAACGCCTGCAAGTGCCATCTC
AAACAAAGAGGCAAGCAGTGGCTCTGGCTGGGGTGAGCCCTGGGGGGAGCCTTCTACTCCAGCCACAACT
GTGGATAATGGTACTTCAGCATGGGGTAAGCCCATAGACAGTGGTCCCAGCTGGGGGGAACCCATTGCTG
CGGCATCCAGCACATCCACGTGGGGCTCCAGCTCTGTTGGTCCACAAGCATTAAGCAAATCTGGGCCAAA
ATCTATGCAAGATGGCTGGTGTGGTGATGATATGCCATTGCCTGGAAATCGCCCCACTGGCTGGGAAGAG
GAAGAGGATGTGGAGATTGGAATGTGGAATAGTAATTCATCTCAAGAGCTTAACTCATCTTTAAATTGGC
CACCATATACAAAGAAAATGTCATCGAAGGGTCTGAGTGGCAAAAAAAGGAGAAGGGAAAGGGGAATGAT
GAAAGGTGGAAACAAACAAGAAGAAGCGTGGATAAATCCATTTGTTAAACAGTTTTCAAACATCAGTTTT
TCGAGAGACTCACCAGAGGAAAATGTACAAAGCAATAAGATGGACCTTTCTGGAGGAATGTTACAAGACA
AACGAATGGAGATAGATAAACATAGCCTAAATATTGGTGATTACAATCGAACGGTCGGGAAAGGCCCTGG
TTCTCGGCCTCAGATTTCCAAAGAGTCTTCCATGGAGCGCAATCCTTATTTTGATAAGGATGGCATTGTA
GCAGATGAATCCCAAAACATGCAGTTTATGTCCAGTCAAAGCATGAAGCTTCCCCCTTCAAATAGTGCAC
TACCTAACCAGGCCCTTGGCTCCATAGCAGGGCTGGGTATGCAAAACTTGAATTCTGTTAGACAGAATGG
CAATCCCAGTATGTTTGGTGTTGGAAACACAGCAGCACAACCCCGGGGCATGCAGCAGCCTCCAGCACAA
CCTCTTAGTTCATCTCAGCCTAATCTCCGTGCTCAAGTGCCTCCTCCATTACTCTCCCCTCAGGTTCCAG
TTTCATTGCTGAAGTATGCACCAAACAACGGTGGCCTGAATCCACTCTTTGGCCCTCAACAGGTAGCCAT
GCTGAACCAGCTATCCCAGCTAAACCAGCTTTCTCAGATCTCCCAGTTACAGCGATTGTTAGCGCAGCAG
CAAAGGGCGCAGAGTCAGAGAAGCGTGCCTTCTGGGAACCGGCCGCAGCAAGACCAGCAGGGTCGACCTC
TTAGTGTGCAGCAGCAAATGATGCAACAATCTCGTCAACTTGATCCAAACCTGTTGGTGAAGCAGCAGAC
TCCACCATCTCAGCAGCAGCCACTCCATCAGCCAGCCATGAAGTCTTTCCTTGACAATGTCATGCCCCAC
ACTACACCTGAGCTGCAAAAAGGGCCATCACCAATAAATGCTTTCAGCAACTTCCCTATAGGCTTGAACT
CAAACTTGAATGTAAATATGGATATGAACAGTATTAAAGAGCCACAGTCAAGACTAAGGAAGTGGACGAC
AGTGGACAGCATTTCTGTGAACACATCTTTGGATCAAAACTCCAGCAAACATGGTGCTATTTCAAGTGGT
TTCAGGCTGGAAGAGTCTCCATTTGTTCCCTATGACTTTATGAACAGCAGTACTTCACCAGCCAGTCCTC
CAGGTTCAATAGGAGATGGCTGGCCACGTGCCAAATCGCCTAACGGCTCTAGCAGTGTTAATTGGCCACC
AGAATTTCGTCCTGGTGAGCCATGGAAAGGTTATCCAAACATTGACCCTGAAACTGACCCTTACGTCACT
CCTGGCAGTGTCATAAACAATCTTTCAATTAATACTGTGCGGGAAGTTGACCACCTCAGGGACAGGAACA
GTGGGTCATCCTCATCCTTGAACACCACGCTGCCTTCAACTAGTGCCTGGTCATCCATTCGTGCCTCCAA
CTACAACGTTCCCCTCAGCAGTACAGCACAAAGCACTTCAGCCAGAAATAGTGATTCCAAATTGACATGG
TCTCCTGGTTCAGTTACAAACACCTCTCTGGCTCATGAGCTGTGGAAGGTCCCTTTGCCACCTAAAAACA
TCACTGCTCCGTCCCGCCCACCTCCGGGACTGACTGGTCAGAAGCCACCCTTGTCTACGTGGGATAATTC
TCCCCTTCGTATAGGTGGAGGATGGGGAAATTCTGACGCCAGATATACCCCAGGTTCCAGCTGGGGTGAG
AGCAGCTCAGGGAGAATAACAAATTGGCTTGTTCTAAAAAACCTTACACCTCAGATCGATGGCTCAACTC
TGCGCACTCTGTGCATGCAGCACGGCCCGCTGATCACATTCCACCTGAACCTCCCTCACGGAAATGCTCT
GGTCCGCTACAGTTCAAAAGAAGAGGTAGTGAAGGCACAAAAGTCTCTGCACATGTGTGTACTGGGGAAC
ACTACTATTCTTGCTGAGTTTGCCAGTGAAGAGGAGATCAGTCGTTTCTTTGCACAAAGCCAGTCTCTGA
CCCCTGATCCCGGCTGGCAGTCTCTCGGGTCCAGCCAGAGCCGGCTGGGCTCCCTCGACTGTTCCCACTC
ATTCTCCAGCCGGACCGATCTCAATCACTGGAATGGTGCTGGGCTGTCGGGAACTAACTGTGGAGACCTT
CACGGCACTTCACTCTGGGGGACCCCGCATTATTCCACAAGCCTGTGGGGTCCCCCAAGCAGCAGCGACC
CCCGAGGAATTAGCAGCCCAGATCCCATTAACGCTTTTCTTTCTGTTGACCACCTGGGTGGGGGTGGAGA
GTCCATGTAATCTAGGATATCAAGCTTATCGATACCGTCGACCTCGAGGGGGGGCCCGGTACCTTAATTA
ATTAAGGTACCAGGTAAGTGTACCCAATTCGCCCTATAGTGAGTCGTATTACAATTCACTCGAAACCCGC
TGATCAGCCTCGACTGTGCCTTCTAGTTGCCAGCCATCTGTTGTTTGCCCCTCCCCCGTGCCTTCCTTGA
CCCTGGAAGGTGCCACTCCCACTGTCCTTTCCTAATAAAATGAGGAAATTGCATCGCATTGTCTGAGTAG
GTGTCATTCTATTCTGGGGGGTGGGGTGGGGCAGGACAGCAAGGGGGAGGATTGGGAAGACAATAGCAGG
CATGCTGGGGATGCGGTGGGCTCTATGGCTTCTGAGGCGGAAAGAACCAGCTGGGGCTCTAGGGGGTATC
CCC
[124 nt withheld, positions 6724-6847]
C
[91 nt withheld, positions 6849-6939]
AGGGTGATGGTTCACGTACCTAGAAGTTCCTATTCCGAAGTTCCTATTCTCTAGAAAGTATAGGAACTTC
CTTGGCCAAAAAGCCTGAACTCACCGCGACGTCTGTCGAGAAGTTTCTGATCGAAAAGTTCGACAGCGTC
TCCGACCTGATGCAGCTCTCGGAGGGCGAAGAATCTCGTGCTTTCAGCTTCGATGTAGGAGGGCGTGGAT
ATGTCCTGCGGGTAAATAGCTGCGCCGATGGTTTCTACAAAGATCGTTATGTTTATCGGCACTTTGCATC
GGCCGCGCTCCCGATTCCGGAAGTGCTTGACATTGGGGAATTCAGCGAGAGCCTGACCTATTGCATCTCC
CGCCGTGCACAGGGTGTCACGTTGCAAGACCTGCCTGAAACCGAACTGCCCGCTGTTCTGCAGCCGGTCG
CGGAGGCCATGGATGCGATCGCTGCGGCCGATCTTAGCCAGACGAGCGGGTTCGGCCCATTCGGACCGCA
AGGAATCGGTCAATACACTACATGGCGTGATTTCATATGCGCGATTGCTGATCCCCATGTGTATCACTGG
CAAACTGTGATGGACGACACCGTCAGTGCGTCCGTCGCGCAGGCTCTCGATGAGCTGATGCTTTGGGCCG
AGGACTGCCCCGAAGTCCGGCACCTCGTGCACGCGGATTTCGGCTCCAACAATGTCCTGACGGACAATGG
CCGCATAACAGCGGTCATTGACTGGAGCGAGGCGATGTTCGGGGATTCCCAATACGAGGTCGCCAACATC
TTCTTCTGGAGGCCGTGGTTGGCTTGTATGGAGCAGCAGACGCGCTACTTCGAGCGGAGGCATCCGGAGC
TTGCAGGATCGCCGCGGCTCCGGGCGTATATGCTCCGCATTGGTCTTGACCAACTCTATCAGAGCTTGGT
TGACGGCAATTTCGATGATGCAGCTTGGGCGCAGGGTCGATGCGACGCAATCGTCCGATCCGGAGCCGGG
ACTGTCGGGCGTACACAAATCGCCCGCAGAAGCGCGGCCGTCTGGACCGATGGCTGTGTAGAAGTACTCG
CCGATAGTGGAAACCGACGCCCCAGCACTCGTCCGAGGGCAAAGGAATAGCACGTACTACGAGATTTCGA
TTCCACCGCCGCCTTCTATGAAAGGTTGGGCTTCGGAATCGTTTTCCGGGACGCCGGCTGGATGATCCTC
CAGCGCGGGGATCTCATGCTGGAGTTCTTCGCCCACCCCAACTTGTTTATTGCAGCTTATAATGGTTACA
AATAAAGCAATAGCATCACAAATTTCACAAATAAAGCATTTTTTTCACTGCATTCTAGTTGTGGTTTGTC
CAAACTCATCAATGTATCTTATCATGTCTGTATACCGTCGACCTCTAGCTAGAGCTTGGCGTAATCATGG
TCATAGCTGTTTCCTGTGTGAAATTGTTATCCGCTCACAATTCCACACAACATACGAGCCGGAAGCATAA
AGTGTAAAGCCTGGGGTGCCTAATGAGTGAGCTAACTCACATTAATTGCGTTGCGCTCACTGCCCGCTTT
CCAGTCGGGAAACCTGTCGTGCCAGCTGCATTAATGAATCGGCCAACGCGCGGGGAGAGGCGGTTTGCGT
ATTGGGCGCTCTTCCGCTTCCTCGCTCACTGACTCGCTGCGCTCGGTCGTTCGGCTGCGGCGAGCGGTAT
CAGCTCACTCAAAGGCGGTAATACGGTTATCCACAGAATCAGGGGATAACGCAGGAAAGAACATGTGAGC
AAAAGGCCAGCAAAAGGCCAGGAACCGTAAAAAGGCCGCGTTGCTGGCGTTTTTCCATAGGCTCCGCCCC
CCTGACGAGCATCACAAAAATCGACGCTCAAGTCAGAGGTGGCGAAACCCGACAGGACTATAAAGATACC
AGGCGTTTCCCCCTGGAAGCTCCCTCGTGCGCTCTCCTGTTCCGACCCTGCCGCTTACCGGATACCTGTC
CGCCTTTCTCCCTTCGGGAAGCGTGGCGCTTTCTCATAGCTCACGCTGTAGGTATCTCAGTTCGGTGTAG
GTCGTTCGCTCCAAGCTGGGCTGTGTGCACGAACCCCCCGTTCAGCCCGACCGCTGCGCCTTATCCGGTA
ACTATCGTCTTGAGTCCAACCCGGTAAGACACGACTTATCGCCACTGGCAGCAGCCACTGGTAACAGGAT
TAGCAGAGCGAGGTATGTAGGCGGTGCTACAGAGTTCTTGAAGTGGTGGCCTAACTACGGCTACACTAGA
AGAACAGTATTTGGTATCTGCGCTCTGCTGAAGCCAGTTACCTTCGGAAAAAGAGTTGGTAGCTCTTGAT
CCGGCAAACAAACCACCGCTGGTAGCGGTGGTTTTTTTGTTTGCAAGCAGCAGATTACGCGCAGAAAAAA
AGGATCTCAAGAAGATCCTTTGATCTTTTCTACGGGGTCTGACGCTCAGTGGAACGAAAACTCACGTTAA
GGGATTTTGGTCATGAGATTATCAAAAAGGATCTTCACCTAGATCCTTTTAAATTAAAAATGAAGTTTTA
AATCAATCTAAAGTATATATGAGTAAACTTGGTCTGACAGTTACCAATGCTTAATCAGTGAGGCACCTAT
CTCAGCGATCTGTCTATTTCGTTCATCCATAGTTGCCTGACTCCCCGTCGTGTAGATAACTACGATACGG
GAGGGCTTACCATCTGGCCCCAGTGCTGCAATGATACCGCGAGACCCACGCTCACCGGCTCCAGATTTAT
CAGCAATAAACCAGCCAGCCGGAAGGGCCGAGCGCAGAAGTGGTCCTGCAACTTTATCCGCCTCCATCCA
GTCTATTAATTGTTGCCGGGAAGCTAGAGTAAGTAGTTCGCCAGTTAATAGTTTGCGCAACGTTGTTGCC
ATTGCTACAGGCATCGTGGTGTCACGCTCGTCGTTTGGTATGGCTTCATTCAGCTCCGGTTCCCAACGAT
CAAGGCGAGTTACATGATCCCCCATGTTGTGCAAAAAAGCGGTTAGCTCCTTCGGTCCTCCGATCGTTGT
CAGAAGTAAGTTGGCCGCAGTGTTATCACTCATGGTTATGGCAGCACTGCATAATTCTCTTACTGTCATG
CCATCCGTAAGATGCTTTTCTGTGACTGGTGAGTACTCAACCAAGTCATTCTGAGAATAGTGTATGCGGC
GACCGAGTTGCTCTTGCCCGGCGTCAATACGGGATAATACCGCGCCACATAGCAGAACTTTAAAAGTGCT
CATCATTGGAAAACGTTCTTCGGGGCGAAAACTCTCAAGGATCTTACCGCTGTTGAGATCCAGTTCGATG
TAACCCACTCGTGCACCCAACTGATCTTCAGCATCTTTTACTTTCACCAGCGTTTCTGGGTGAGCAAAAA
CAGGAAGGCAAAATGCCGCAAAAAAGGGAATAAGGGCGACACGGAAATGTTGAATACTCATACTCTTCCT
TTTTCAATATTATTGAAGCATTTATCAGGGTTATTGTCTCATGAGCGGATACATATTTGAATGTATTTAG
AAAAATAAACAAATAGGGGTTCCGCGCACATTTCCCCGAAAAGTGCCACCTGACGTC
